>Addgene plasmid #148417 | pcDNA3.1-MS2-HA-HsRck_AC | addgene full sequence | sequence record 474674 | Addgene NGS Result
GACATTGATTATTGACTAGTTATTAATAGTAATCAATTACGGGGTCATTAGTTCATAGCCCATATATGGA
GTTCCGCGTTACATAACTTACGGTAAATGGCCCGCCTGGCTGACCGCCCAACGACCCCCGCCCATTGACG
TCAATAATGACGTATGTTCCCATAGTAACGCCAATAGGGACTTTCCATTGACGTCAATGGGTGGAGTATT
TACGGTAAACTGCCCACTTGGCAGTACATCAAGTGTATCATATGCCAAGTACGCCCCCTATTGACGTCAA
TGACGGTAAATGGCCCGCCTGGCATTATGCCCAGTACATGACCTTATGGGACTTTCCTACTTGGCAGTAC
ATCTACGTATTAGTCATCGCTATTACCATGGTGATGCGGTTTTGGCAGTACATCAATGGGCGTGGATAGC
GGTTTGACTCACGGGGATTTCCAAGTCTCCACCCCATTGACGTCAATGGGAGTTTGTTTTGGCACCAAAA
TCAACGGGACTTTCCAAAATGTCGTAACAACTCCGCCCCATTGACGCAAATGGGCGGTAGGCGTGTACGG
TGGGAGGTCTATATAAGCAGAGCTCTCTGGCTAACTAGAGAACCCACTGCTTACTGGCTTATCGAAATTA
ATACGACTCACTATAGGGAGACCCAAGCTTGCCACCATGGCTTCTAACTTTACTCAGTTCGTTCTCGTCG
ACAATGGCGGAACTGGCGACGTGACTGTCGCCCCAAGCAACTTCGCTAACGGGGTCGCTGAATGGATCAG
CTCTAACTCGCGATCACAGGCTTACAAAGTAACCTGTAGCGTTCGTCAGAGCTCTGCGCAGAATCGCAAA
TACACCATCAAAGTCGAGGTGCCTAAAGTGGCAACCCAGACTGTTGGTGGTGAAGAGCTTCCTGTAGCCG
GATGGAGATCTTACTTAAATATGGAACTAACCATTCCAATTTTCGCCACGAATTCCGACTGCGAGCTTAT
TGTTAAGGCAATGCAAGGTCTCCTAAAAGATGGAAACCCGATTCCCTCGGCCATCGCGGCCAACTCCGGC
ATCTACGGAGGTGGAGGTGGATCTGGTGGATCTCCTCCACATATGGCTTACCCATACGATGTTCCAGATT
ACGCTCCTCCAAAGCTTGGATCCGAATTCCCGGGTCGACTCGAGATGGGTCTGTCCAGTCAAAATGGTCA
GCTGAGAGGCCCTGTGAAACCCACTGGTGGCCCTGGAGGAGGGGGCACACAGACACAGCAACAGATGAAC
CAGCTGAAAAACACCAACACAATCAATAATGGCACTCAGCAGCAAGCACAGAGTATGACCACCACTATTA
AACCTGGTGATGACTGGAAAAAGACTTTAAAACTCCCTCCAAAGGATCTAAGAATCAAAACTTCGGATGT
GACCTCCACAAAAGGAAATGAGTTTGAAGATTACTGTTTGAAACGGGAGTTACTGATGGGAATTTTTGAA
ATGGGCTGGGAAAAGCCATCTCCTATTCAGGAGGAGAGCATTCCCATTGCTTTATCTGGTAGGGATATCT
TAGCTAGAGCAAAAAATGGAACAGGCAAGAGCGGTGCCTACCTCATTCCCTTACTTGAACGGCTAGACCT
GAAGAAGGACAATATACAAGCAATGGTGATTGTTCCCACTAGAGAACTTGCTCTACAGGTCAGTCAAATT
TGCATCCAGGTCAGCAAACACATGGGAGGGGCCAAAGTGATGGCAACCACAGGAGGAACCAATTTACGAG
ATGACATAATGAGGCTTGATGATACAGTGCACGTGGTGATTGCTACCCCTGGGAGAATCCTGGATCTTAT
TAAGAAAGGAGTAGCAAAGGTTGATCATGTCCAGATGATAGTATTGGATGAGGCAGATAAGTTGCTGTCA
CAGGATTTTGTGCAGATAATGGAGGATATTATTCTCACGCTACCTAAAAACAGGCAGATTTTACTATATT
CCGCTACTTTCCCTCTTAGTGTACAGAAGTTCATGAATTCCCATTTGCAGAAACCCTATGAGATTAACCT
GATGGAG
[501 nt withheld, positions 2038-2538]
GTGGCAGAATACCACAGCGAGCCTGTAGAAGATGAGAAACCTTAAGCGGCCGCCTAGAGGGCCCTATTCT
ATAGTGTCACCTAAATGCTAGAGCTCGCTGATCAGCCTCGACTGTGCCTTCTAGTTGCCAGCCATCTGTT
GTTTGCCCCTCCCCCGTGCCTTCCTTGACCCTGGAAGGTGCCACTCCCACTGTCCTTTCCTAATAAAATG
AGGAAATTGCATCGCATTGTCTGAGTAGGTGTCATTCTATTCTGGGGGGTGGGGTGGGGCAGGACAGCAA
GGGGGAGGATTGGGAAGACAATAGCAGGCATGCTGGGGATGCGGTGGGCTCTATGGCTTCTGAGGCGGAA
AGAACCAGCTGGGGCTCTAGGGGGTATCCCC
[124 nt withheld, positions 2920-3043]
C
[91 nt withheld, positions 3045-3135]
A
[49 nt withheld, positions 3137-3185]
CCTTTGACGTTGGAGTCCACGTTCTTT
[37 nt withheld, positions 3213-3249]
ACCCTATCTCGGTCTATTCTTTTGATTTATAAGGGATTTTGCCGATTTCGGCCTATTGGTTAAAAAATGA
GCTGATTTAACAAAAATTTAACGCGAATTAATTCTGTGGAATGTGTGTCAGTTAGGGTGTGGAAAGTCCC
CAGGCTCCCCAGCAGGCAGAAGTATGCAAAGCATGCATCTCAATTAGTCAGCAACCAGGTGTGGAAAGTC
CCCAGGCTCCCCAGCAGGCAGAAGTATGCAAAGCATGCATCTCAATTAGTCAGCAACCATAGTCCCGCCC
CTAACTCCGCCCATCCCGCCCCTAACTCCGCCCAGTTCCGCCCATTCTCCGCCCCATGGCTGACTAATTT
TTTTTATTTATGCAGAGGCCGAGGCCGCCTCTGCCTCTGAGCTATTCCAGAAGTAGTGAGGAGGCTTTTT
TGGAGGCCTAGGCTTTTGCAAAAAGCTCCCGGGAGCTTGTATATCCATTTTCGGATCTGATCAAGAGACA
GGATGAGGATCGTTTCGCATGATTGAACAAGATGGATTGCACGCAGGTTCTCCGGCCGCTTGGGTGGAGA
GGCTATTCGGCTATGACTGGGCACAACAGACAATCGGCTGCTCTGATGCCGCCGTGTTCCGGCTGTCAGC
GCAGGGGCGCCCGGTTCTTTTTGTCAAGACCGACCTGTCCGGTGCCCTGAATGAACTGCAGGACGAGGCA
GCGCGGCTATCGTGGCTGGCCACGACGGGCGTTCCTTGCGCAGCTGTGCTCGACGTTGTCACTGAAGCGG
GAAGGGACTGGCTGCTATTGGGCGAAGTGCCGGGGCAGGATCTCCTGTCATCTCACCTTGCTCCTGCCGA
GAAAGTATCCATCATGGCTGATGCAATGCGGCGGCTGCATACGCTTGATCCGGCTACCTGCCCATTCGAC
CACCAAGCGAAACATCGCATCGAGCGAGCACGTACTCGGATGGAAGCCGGTCTTGTCGATCAGGATGATC
TGGACGAAGAGCATCAGGGGCTCGCGCCAGCCGAACTGTTCGCCAGGCTCAAGGCGCGCATGCCCGACGG
CGAGGATCTCGTCGTGACCCATGGCGATGCCTGCTTGCCGAATATCATGGTGGAAAATGGCCGCTTTTCT
GGATTCATCGACTGTGGCCGGCTGGGTGTGGCGGACCGCTATCAGGACATAGCGTTGGCTACCCGTGATA
TTGCTGAAGAGCTTGGCGGCGAATGGGCTGACCGCTTCCTCGTGCTTTACGGTATCGCCGCTCCCGATTC
GCAGCGCATCGCCTTCTATCGCCTTCTTGACGAGTTCTTCTGAGCGGGACTCTGGGGTTCGAAATGACCG
ACCAAGCGACGCCCAACCTGCCATCACGAGATTTCGATTCCACCGCCGCCTTCTATGAAAGGTTGGGCTT
CGGAATCGTTTTCCGGGACGCCGGCTGGATGATCCTCCAGCGCGGGGATCTCATGCTGGAGTTCTTCGCC
CACCCCAACTTGTTTATTGCAGCTTATAATGGTTACAAATAAAGCAATAGCATCACAAATTTCACAAATA
AAGCATTTTTTTCACTGCATTCTAGTTGTGGTTTGTCCAAACTCATCAATGTATCTTATCATGTCTGTAT
ACCGTCGACCTCTAGCTAGAGCTTGGCGTAATCATGGTCATAGCTGTTTCCTGTGTGAAATTGTTATCCG
CTCACAATTCCACACAACATACGAGCCGGAAGCATAAAGTGTAAAGCCTGGGGTGCCTAATGAGTGAGCT
AACTCACATTAATTGCGTTGCGCTCACTGCCCGCTTTCCAGTCGGGAAACCTGTCGTGCCAGCTGCATTA
ATGAATCGGCCAACGCGCGGGGAGAGGCGGTTTGCGTATTGGGCGCTCTTCCGCTTCCTCGCTCACTGAC
TCGCTGCGCTCGGTCGTTCGGCTGCGGCGAGCGGTATCAGCTCACTCAAAGGCGGTAATACGGTTATCCA
CAGAATCAGGGGATAACGCAGGAAAGAACATGTGAGCAAAAGGCCAGCAAAAGGCCAGGAACCGTAAAAA
GGCCGCGTTGCTGGCGTTTTTCCATAGGCTCCGCCCCCCTGACGAGCATCACAAAAATCGACGCTCAAGT
CAGAGGTGGCGAAACCCGACAGGACTATAAAGATACCAGGCGTTTCCCCCTGGAAGCTCCCTCGTGCGCT
CTCCTGTTCCGACCCTGCCGCTTACCGGATACCTGTCCGCCTTTCTCCCTTCGGGAAGCGTGGCGCTTTC
TCATAGCTCACGCTGTAGGTATCTCAGTTCGGTGTAGGTCGTTCGCTCCAAGCTGGGCTGTGTGCACGAA
CCCCCCGTTCAGCCCGACCGCTGCGCCTTATCCGGTAACTATCGTCTTGAGTCCAACCCGGTAAGACACG
ACTTATCGCCACTGGCAGCAGCCACTGGTAACAGGATTAGCAGAGCGAGGTATGTAGGCGGTGCTACAGA
GTTCTTGAAGTGGTGGCCTAACTACGGCTACACTAGAAGAACAGTATTTGGTATCTGCGCTCTGCTGAAG
CCAGTTACCTTCGGAAAAAGAGTTGGTAGCTCTTGATCCGGCAAACAAACCACCGCTGGTAGCGGTGGTT
TTTTTGTTTGCAAGCAGCAGATTACGCGCAGAAAAAAAGGATCTCAAGAAGATCCTTTGATCTTTTCTAC
GGGGTCTGACGCTCAGTGGAACGAAAACTCACGTTAAGGGATTTTGGTCATGAGATTATCAAAAAGGATC
TTCACCTAGATCCTTTTAAATTAAAAATGAAGTTTTAAATCAATCTAAAGTATATATGAGTAAACTTGGT
CTGACAGTTACCAATGCTTAATCAGTGAGGCACCTATCTCAGCGATCTGTCTATTTCGTTCATCCATAGT
TGCCTGACTCCCCGTCGTGTAGATAACTACGATACGGGAGGGCTTACCATCTGGCCCCAGTGCTGCAATG
ATACCGCGAGACCCACGCTCACCGGCTCCAGATTTATCAGCAATAAACCAGCCAGCCGGAAGGGCCGAGC
GCAGAAGTGGTCCTGCAACTTTATCCGCCTCCATCCAGTCTATTAATTGTTGCCGGGAAGCTAGAGTAAG
TAGTTCGCCAGTTAATAGTTTGCGCAACGTTGTTGCCATTGCTACAGGCATCGTGGTGTCACGCTCGTCG
TTTGGTATGGCTTCATTCAGCTCCGGTTCCCAACGATCAAGGCGAGTTACATGATCCCCCATGTTGTGCA
AAAAAGCGGTTAGCTCCTTCGGTCCTCCGATCGTTGTCAGAAGTAAGTTGGCCGCAGTGTTATCACTCAT
GGTTATGGCAGCACTGCATAATTCTCTTACTGTCATGCCATCCGTAAGATGCTTTTCTGTGACTGGTGAG
TACTCAACCAAGTCATTCTGAGAATAGTGTATGCGGCGACCGAGTTGCTCTTGCCCGGCGTCAATACGGG
ATAATACCGCGCCACATAGCAGAACTTTAAAAGTGCTCATCATTGGAAAACGTTCTTCGGGGCGAAAACT
CTCAAGGATCTTACCGCTGTTGAGATCCAGTTCGATGTAACCCACTCGTGCACCCAACTGATCTTCAGCA
TCTTTTACTTTCACCAGCGTTTCTGGGTGAGCAAAAACAGGAAGGCAAAATGCCGCAAAAAAGGGAATAA
GGGCGACACGGAAATGTTGAATACTCATACTCTTCCTTTTTCAATATTATTGAAGCATTTATCAGGGTTA
TTGTCTCATGAGCGGATACATATTTGAATGTATTTAGAAAAATAAACAAATAGGGGTTCCGCGCACATTT
CCCCGAAAAGTGCCACCTGACGTCGACGGATCGGGAGATCTCCCGATCCCCTATGGTGCACTCTCAGTAC
AATCTGCTCTGATGCCGCATAGTTAAGCCAGTATCTGCTCCCTGCTTGTGTGTTGGAGGTCGCTGAGTAG
TGCGCGAGCAAAATTTAAGCTACAACAAGGCAAGGCTTGACCGACAATTGCATGAAGAATCTGCTTAGGG
TTAGGCGTTTTGCGCTGCTTCGCGATGTACGGGCCAGATATACGCGTT
Features (pLannotate 1.2.2; 23 found; start..end, strand, type, name):
      1..380     +  enhancer       CMV enhancer: human cytomegalovirus immediate early enhancer
    381..584     +  promoter       CMV promoter: human cytomegalovirus (CMV) immediate early promoter
    580..613     +  LTR            5' LTR (truncated) (fragment): truncated 5' long terminal repeat (LTR) from HIV-1
    629..647     +  promoter       T7 promoter: promoter for bacteriophage T7 RNA polymerase
    670..1056    +  CDS            MS2: bacteriophage MS2 coat protein binds to a specific stem-loop structure in the viral RNA (Peabody, 1993)
   1099..1125    +  CDS            3xHA (fragment): three tandem HA epitope tags
   1165..2580    +  CDS            DDX6 (sequence partly withheld): DDX6_HUMAN - Also known as HLR2, RCK. Experimental evidence at protein level: Swiss-Prot protein existence level 1. Essential for the formation of P-bodies, cytosolic membrane- less ribonucleoprotein granules involved in RNA metabolism through the coordinated storage of mRNAs encoding regulatory functions (PubMed:25995375, PubMed:27342281, PubMed:31422817). Plays a role in P- bodies to coordinate the storage of translationally inactive mRNAs in the cytoplasm and prevent their degradation (PubMed:27342281). In the process of mRNA degradation, plays a role in mRNA decapping (PubMed:16364915). Bl
   2606..2624    -  promoter       SP6 promoter: promoter for bacteriophage SP6 RNA polymerase
   2650..2874    +  polyA_signal   bGH poly(A) signal: bovine growth hormone polyadenylation signal
   2878..2899    +  promoter       SV40 promoter (fragment): SV40 enhancer and early promoter
   2920..3348    +  rep_origin     f1 ori (sequence partly withheld): f1 bacteriophage origin of replication; arrow indicates direction of (+) strand synthesis
   3362..3691    +  promoter       SV40 promoter: SV40 enhancer and early promoter
   3758..4549    +  CDS            neo: KKA2_KLEPN - Also known as kan, nptII. Experimental evidence at protein level: Swiss-Prot protein existence level 1. Resistance to kanamycin, neomycin, paromomycin, ribostamycin, butirosin and gentamicin B. From Klebsiella pneumoniae.
   4573..4731    +  CDS            ble (fragment): BLE_KLEPN - Experimental evidence at protein level: Swiss-Prot protein existence level 1. Binding protein with a strong affinity to the bleomycin family of antibiotics. Binds to CL990; an antimitotic-antibiotic compound. From Klebsiella pneumoniae.
   4726..4847    +  polyA_signal   SV40 poly(A) signal: SV40 polyadenylation signal
   4920..4936    -  protein_bind   lac operator: The lac repressor binds to the lac operator to inhibit transcription in E. coli. This inhibition can be relieved by adding lactose or isopropyl-β-D-thiogalactopyranoside (IPTG). lac repressor encoded by lacI
   4944..4974    -  promoter       lac promoter: promoter for the E. coli lac operon
   4989..5010    -  protein_bind   CAP binding site: CAP binding activates transcription in the presence of cAMP. E. coli catabolite activator protein
   5023..5115    -  CDS            lacI (fragment): lac repressor; lacI; The lac repressor binds to the lac operator to inhibit transcription in E. coli. This inhibition can be relieved by adding lactose or isopropyl-β-D-thiogalactopyranoside (IPTG).
   5298..5886    -  rep_origin     ori: high-copy-number ColE1/pMB1/pBR322/pUC origin of replication
   6057..6917    -  CDS            AmpR: β-lactamase; bla; confers resistance to ampicillin, carbenicillin, and related antibiotics
   6918..7022    -  promoter       AmpR promoter: bla
   7081..7133    -  misc_feature   bom (fragment): basis of mobility region from pBR322
