[The description below was written by a language model from this plasmid's Addgene catalogue record and pLannotate feature annotations shown in this document.]
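Description:
pcDNA3.1-MS2-HA-HsRck_AC is a 7.3 kb mammalian expression plasmid encoding human DDX6 (also called RCK or p54) fused at its N-terminus to the bacteriophage MS2 coat protein and an HA epitope. The catalogue lists the backbone as unknown, but the name and the annotated features match a pcDNA3.1-type vector. It is maintained in E. coli through a high-copy ColE1/pUC origin with ampicillin selection (AmpR). An f1 origin is also present. An SV40 early promoter drives a neomycin phosphotransferase gene followed by an SV40 poly(A) signal, which would allow G418 selection of stably transfected mammalian cells. Short annotated fragments such as the HIV-1 LTR, ble, lacI and bom hits appear to be backbone remnants or partial matches, not functional elements.

The expression cassette uses the CMV immediate early enhancer and promoter, followed by a T7 promoter. The open reading frame runs in the order MS2 coat protein, HA tag (annotated as a fragment of a 3xHA element), then the DDX6 coding sequence, which the depositor notes was derived from an NCBI reference transcript. Transcription terminates at the bovine growth hormone poly(A) signal, with a reverse-oriented SP6 promoter just upstream of it. The MS2 coat protein binds a specific RNA stem-loop, so a fusion of this kind can be used to tether DDX6 to a co-expressed reporter mRNA carrying MS2 binding sites, while the HA tag permits detection or immunoprecipitation. DDX6 is a P-body component involved in storing translationally inactive mRNAs and in decapping. The associated publication concerns silencing of mRNA targets by miRISC and the CCR4-NOT complex, consistent with use in tethering assays, although the record states the purpose only as mammalian expression of HsRck.
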