Addgene plasmid #148417: pcDNA3.1-MS2-HA-HsRck_AC
Purpose: Mammalian Expression of HsRck
Depositing lab: Elisa Izaurralde. Publication: miRISC and the CCR4-NOT complex silence mRNA targets independently of 43S ribosomal scanning. Kuzuoglu-Ozturk D, Bhandari D, Huntzinger E, Fauser M, Helms S, Izaurralde E. EMBO J. 2016 Jun 1;35(11):1186-203. doi: 10.15252/embj.201592901. Epub 2016 Mar 23. PubMed 27009120.
Backbone
  Vector backbone: Unknown
  Vector type: Mammalian Expression
Growth in bacteria
  Bacterial resistance: Ampicillin, 100 μg/mL
  Growth temperature: 37°C
  Growth strain: DH5alpha
  Copy number: High Copy
Gene/Insert
  Gene/Insert name: HsRck (alt name: DDX6)
  Species: H. sapiens (human)
  Entrez Gene: DDX6 (a.k.a. HLR2, IDDILF, P54, RCK, Rck/p54)
  Cloning method: Unknown
Terms and licenses: Academic/Nonprofit Terms; Industry Terms: Not Available to Industry
Depositor comments: ORF extracted from NCBI: NM_004397.3 Plasmids from this collection were made available to the research community and donated after the lab closed. Please note that the sequence provided by the depositing laboratory may be theoretical/predicted or based on Sanger sequencing results. There may be discrepancies between sequencing results obtained by Addgene and the depositor sequence. If an Addgene verified sequence is not available, please contact before placing your order to request that our lab fully sequence the plasmid.
How to cite: pcDNA3.1-MS2-HA-HsRck_AC was a gift from Elisa Izaurralde (Addgene plasmid # 148417 ; http://n2t.net/addgene:148417 ; RRID:Addgene_148417)
